Addgene plasmid #67609: GST-PRMT9 D258G mutant
Purpose: bacterial expression of GST-PRMT9 D258G Double E loop mutant
Depositing lab: Steven Clarke. Depositing organization: University of California, Los Angeles (UCLA). Publication: Unique Features of Human Protein Arginine Methyltransferase 9 (PRMT9) and its Substrate RNA Splicing Factor SF3B2. Hadjikyriacou A, Yang Y, Espejo A, Bedford MT, Clarke SG. J Biol Chem. 2015 May 15. pii: jbc.M115.659433. 10.1074/jbc.M115.659433 PubMed 25979344.
Backbone
  Vector backbone: pGEX-6p-1
  Backbone manufacturer: GE healthcare
  Backbone size w/o insert (bp): 4984
  Total vector size (bp): 7518
  Modifications to backbone: none
  Vector type: Bacterial Expression
Growth in bacteria
  Bacterial resistance: Ampicillin, 100 μg/mL
  Growth temperature: 37°C
  Growth strain: DH5alpha
  Copy number: Unknown
Gene/Insert
  Gene/Insert name: PRMT9
  Species: H. sapiens (human)
  Insert size (bp): 2538
  Mutation: D258G double E loop mutant
  GenBank ID: NM_138364.3
  Entrez Gene: PRMT9 (a.k.a. PRMT10)
  Promoter: tac
  Tag / fusion protein: GST (N terminal on backbone)
  Cloning method: Restriction Enzyme; 5′ cloning site BamHI (not destroyed); 3′ cloning site EcoRI (not destroyed)
  Sequencing primers: 5′ 5GEX; 3′ 3GEX
Terms and licenses: Academic/Nonprofit Terms; Industry Terms: Not Available to Industry
How to cite: GST-PRMT9 D258G mutant was a gift from Steven Clarke (Addgene plasmid # 67609 ; http://n2t.net/addgene:67609 ; RRID:Addgene_67609)
