[The description below was written by a language model from this plasmid's Addgene catalogue record.]
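Description:
GST-PRMT9 D258G mutant is a bacterial expression plasmid built on the unmodified pGEX-6P-1 backbone, carrying the human PRMT9 coding sequence (also known as PRMT10) with a D258G substitution in the "double E loop". The roughly 2.5 kb insert was placed between the BamHI and EcoRI sites of the polylinker, both of which remain intact, giving a total construct of about 7.5 kb. The plasmid is propagated in E. coli under ampicillin selection. The record lists the copy number as unknown, and no feature table is provided, so the origin of replication and other backbone elements are not itemised.

Expression is driven by the tac promoter, a hybrid trp/lac promoter that is typically induced with IPTG. The backbone supplies glutathione S-transferase as an N-terminal fusion partner, so the product is GST-PRMT9, which can be captured on glutathione affinity resin. Vectors of the pGEX-6P series generally encode a PreScission protease recognition site between GST and the insert for tag removal, although the record does not mention this.

PRMT9 is a protein arginine methyltransferase, and the double E loop is a conserved acidic motif in this enzyme family associated with binding of the substrate arginine. The stated purpose is bacterial production of this loop mutant. The associated work concerns the distinctive features of human PRMT9 and its substrate, the splicing factor SF3B2. The construct is therefore suited to producing recombinant mutant enzyme for comparison with wild-type PRMT9 in biochemical methylation assays, though the record does not describe the functional effect of the mutation.
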