>Addgene plasmid #67609 | GST-PRMT9 D258G mutant | addgene partial sequence | sequence record 150755 | pGEX5 5'-GGGCTGGCAAGCCACGTTTGGTG-3'
AGTTCTGTTCCAGGGGCCCCTGGGATCCATGTCGAACTCGCGGCCCAGGTCCCGCCGAGACGCCGGGGGT
GGCGCTGGGGCAGCCGGCCGGGACGAGCTGGTGTCGCGGTCCTTGCAGAGCGCAGAGCACTGTCTGGGCG
TCCAGGACTTCGGCACTGCCTATGCCCACTACCTCCTCGTGCTCAGCCTGGCGCCGGAGCTGAAACACGA
CGTGAAGGAAACTTTTCAGTACACACTTTTCAGATGGGCTGAAGAGCTTGATGCTCTCAGTCGGATACAA
GACTTACTTGGTTGCTATGAGCAGGCCTTGGAACTGTTTCCTGATGATGAAGTGATTTGCAATAGTATGG
GGGAGCATCTCTTCAGAATGGGCTTTAGGGATGAAGCAGCTGGGTATTTTCATAAAGCAGTGAAGCTAAA
CCCTGATTTCAGTGATGCAAAGGAGAATTTTTATCGTGTTGCAAACTGGTTGGTGGAGCGCTGGCACTTT
ATCATGCTTAATGACACCAAGAGGAATACAATTTATAATGCAGCAATCCAAAAGGCAGTTTGTTTGGGGT
CCAAAAGTGTTTTGGACATTGGAGCAGGAACTGGAATACTAAGCATGTTTGCTAAAAAAGCTGGAGCACA
TTCCGTGTATGCCTGTGAGTTATCCAAGACCATGTATGAACTTGCCTGTGATGTCGTGGCAGCAAACAAG
ATGGAAGCAGGGATCAAACTCTTACATACGAAGTCACTTGACATAGAGATTCCAAAACATATTCCCGAAA
GAGTGTCCCTAGTTGTAACAGAAACTGTCGGTGCAGGTTTATTTGGAGAA
