>Addgene plasmid #67609 | GST-PRMT9 D258G mutant | addgene partial sequence | sequence record 150756 | pGEX3 5'-CCGGGAGCTGCATGTGTCAGAGG-3'
ACGCGCGAGGCAGATCGTCAGTCAGTCACGATGCGGCCGCTCGAGTCGACCCGGGAATTCTCATTGCTTT
ACTGTGATGCTGACATTGCTTTTGTGATGCTGAATGCTGAGTACAAGTTCCTCTCCCATTTCAACCTGGA
TGGGATTATCTAAAACAACTGCAGCTTGTTTCCAGTGGGAGGCTTCACTTGAAGTATCCAACCTAATCTC
TTCATCAAGGTACATATGATACCAAAATGGAATAGCAGTCAGTCTTCCAGATTTACAAACGTATACCTTT
ACTTCTCTGTTAGAGGTGTTCAAATACGGAGTCATTAAATCTAGTCTTAAGAGTTCCACTGGCTTGCTTA
AAGGTATACAGGGCAATGAGGATAGGTCCAAAAATACACGTATAGGTACCTGAAACTGGTTAATAAAAGG
TGCTATATTTAATCCAAGAGTACGTTCTGTTCCTTGAACAGCATTCTCCTCTAGGAGTGTCTGTGATTCC
ACAAGCAACCCAAACATCAGCACATACTGAGGAAAGATCTTGCCTCCAGATTGTAGTAAACACCTGGATA
TTGCAGCTTTTTCCATTATTTCCTGCTGAATGAGCCCAGATGGCTCAATGACATCCAATATAATTATGCT
CCATAACTTGTCTGATTTTGGCCTTTGTAACATAGCAGATTCATCCTCCACATGTCTCAGCCAAAACTCA
AGTGTTTCTTTAGGAAAGTGATTGGCTTCAGATATGAGGTCCAGAGCAATACGATGCTGGTCTTTCTCCA
CAGAACTGTATGGTTTAACCTGCCCAAGTGTGCCAGCAATAACAGGCAGAACAGAGAAGCCTTCGGACAC
ATCTAACACGTAGAAAGGTTCAAGGATGTTCTGTACAGTATTACTCTGTCCAGTTCCAGAGCTCATCTCA
TTCTGACAGTGAGTATCCATGGTCTGATACAGTT
