>Addgene plasmid #67609 | GST-PRMT9 D258G mutant | depositor partial sequence | sequence record 150758 | Gene sequence with mutation D258G
ATGTCGAACTCGCGGCCCAGGTCCCGCCGAGACGCCGGGGGTGGCGCTGGGGCAGCCGGCCGGGACGAGC
TGGTGTCGCGGTCCTTGCAGAGCGCAGAGCACTGTCTGGGCGTCCAGGACTTCGGCACTGCCTATGCCCA
CTACCTCCTCGTGCTCAGCCTGGCGCCGGAGCTGAAACACGACGTGAAGGAAACTTTTCAGTACACACTT
TTCAGATGGGCTGAAGAGCTTGATGCTCTCAGTCGGATACAAGACTTACTTGGTTGCTATGAGCAGGCCT
TGGAACTGTTTCCTGATGATGAAGTGATTTGCAATAGTATGGGGGAGCATCTCTTCAGAATGGGCTTTAG
GGATGAAGCAGCTGGGTATTTTCATAAAGCAGTGAAGCTAAACCCTGATTTCAGTGATGCAAAGGAGAAT
TTTTATCGTGTTGCAAACTGGTTGGTGGAGCGCTGGCACTTTATCATGCTTAATGACACCAAGAGGAATA
CAATTTATAATGCAGCAATCCAAAAGGCAGTTTGTTTGGGGTCCAAAAGTGTTTTGGACATTGGAGCAGG
AACTGGAATACTAAGCATGTTTGCTAAAAAAGCTGGAGCACATTCCGTGTATGCCTGTGAGTTATCCAAG
ACCATGTATGAACTTGCCTGTGATGTCGTGGCAGCAAACAAGATGGAAGCAGGGATCAAACTCTTACATA
CGAAGTCACTTGACATAGAGATTCCAAAACATATTCCCGAAAGAGTGTCCCTAGTTGTAACAGAAACTGT
CGGTGCAGGTTTATTTGGAGAAGGAATTGTGGAGAGTTTGATTCATGCATGGGAGCATTTACTTTTACAG
CCAAAGACCAAAGGTGAAAGTGCTAATTGTGAAAAGTATGGGAAAGTTATACCAGCAAGTGCTGTTATAT
TTGGGATGGCAGTAGAATGTGCAGAGATAAGAAGACATCATAGAGTGGGTATTAAGGACATTGCTGGTAT
CCATTTGCCAACAAATGTGAAATTTCAGAGTCCGGCTTATTCTTCTGTAGATACTGAAGAAACAATTGAA
CCTTATACAACTGAAAAGATGAGTCGAGTTCCTGGAGGATATTTGGCTTTGACAGAGTGCTTTGAAATTA
TGACAGTAGATTTCAACAACCTTCAGGAATTAAAAAGTCTTGCAACTAAAAAGCCTGATAAGATTGGTAT
TCCTGTTATTAAAGAAGGCATACTAGATGCTATTATGGTTTGGTTTGTGCTCCAGCTTGATGATGAACAT
AGTTTATCCACAAGTCCTAGTGAGGAAACATGTTGGGAACAGGCTGTCTACCCCGTACAGGACCTTGCAG
ACTACTGGATAAAGCCTGGAGACCATGTGATGATGGAAGTATCTTGTCAAGACTGTTACTTAAGAATCCA
GAGTATTAGTGTCTTGGGTTTGGAATGTGAAATGGATGTTGCAAAAAGTTTTACCCAGAATAAAGACTTG
TTATCGTTAGGAAATGAGGCTGAACTTTGTAGTGCCCTCGCTAACCTTCAGACCAGTAAACCAGATGCTG
TAGAGCAGACATGTATATTGGAATCTACAGAAATTGCTTTGCTTAACAACATCCCATATCATGAAGGCTT
TAAAATGGCAATGAGCAAAGTTTTGTCTTCACTGACTCCAGAGAAACTGTATCAGACCATGGATACTCAC
TGTCAGAATGAGATGAGCTCTGGAACTGGACAGAGTAATACTGTACAGAACATCCTTGAACCTTTCTACG
TGTTAGATGTGTCCGAAGGCTTCTCTGTTCTGCCTGTTATTGCTGGCACACTTGGGCAGGTTAAACCATA
CAGTTCTGTGGAGAAAGACCAGCATCGTATTGCTCTGGACCTCATATCTGAAGCCAATCACTTTCCTAAA
GAAACACTTGAGTTTTGGCTGAGACATGTGGAGGATGAATCTGCTATGTTACAAAGGCCAAAATCAGACA
AGTTATGGAGCATAATTATATTGGATGTCATTGAGCCATCTGGGCTCATTCAGCAGGAAATAATGGAAAA
AGCTGCAATATCCAGGTGTTTACTACAATCTGGAGGCAAGATCTTTCCTCAGTATGTGCTGATGTTTGGG
TTGCTTGTGGAATCACAGACACTCCTAGAGGAGAATGCTGTTCAAGGAACAGAACGTACTCTTGGATTAA
ATATAGCACCTTTTATTAACCAGTTTCAGGTACCTATACGTGTATTTTTGGACCTATCCTCATTGCCCTG
TATACCTTTAAGCAAGCCAGTGGAACTCTTAAGACTAGATTTAATGACTCCGTATTTGAACACCTCTAAC
AGAGAAGTAAAGGTATACGTTTGTAAATCTGGAAGACTGACTGCTATTCCATTTTGGTATCATATGTACC
TTGATGAAGAGATTAGGTTGGATACTTCAAGTGAAGCCTCCCACTGGAAACAAGCTGCAGTTGTTTTAGA
TAATCCCATCCAGGTTGAAATGGGAGAGGAACTTGTACTCAGCATTCAGCATCACAAAAGCAATGTCAGC
ATCACAGTAAAGCAATGA
